>Addgene plasmid #159020 | pMSR:MSMEG_0710:Dendra | addgene full sequence | sequence record 315396 | Addgene NGS Result
TGATAGAGTTTGTCCTCCCTATCAGTGATAGATAGGCTTAAGGAGTAATACGACTCACTATAGGGAGAAG
GAGGCCATTATGACTCAGGACGATTCGCACGAGCCGGTGACCATCACCGACAAACGGCGCATCGATCCCG
AGACCGGTGAGGTTCGTGAGCCGGCGGCGACCCCGCAAGGGTCGGCGCCGGCCTCGGCCGCACCGGAAAC
GGGTGGCGACAGCGACGAGGTCACCGAACTGAAGGCCACGCTGCAGCGGGTCAAGGCCGAGTACGACAAC
TACCGCAAGCGGGCGCTGCGCGATCAGCAGCTCATCGCCGAGCGGACGAAGGCCAACGTGGTCAGCGAGT
TGTTGGGCGTGCTCGACGACCTCGACCGTGCTCGCAGCCACGGCGACCTGGAATCCGGCCCACTCAAGGC
GGTTGCCGACAAGCTCGTCAGCACCCTTGAGGGCCTGGGCCTTTCTGCGTTCGGCGAGGAGGGCGACGAG
TTCGACCCGCAGCTGCACGAGGCCGTGCAGCACGAGGGCGACGGTACGCACCCCGTGGTCGGAACTGTCA
TGCGTCGCGGCTACCGGGTGGGCGAGCAGGTCATCCGGCACGCCATGGTCGGCGTCGTCGACACCGTTCC
GGACAACGCCTCCGAGGACGGATCCGGCGCCCAGCCGGAGGACGGCTCTGGGGATAAACCCGACGCCGCG
GCAGAACAGGCCGCAGAATCAGACAATAAGCTTGGTGCGGCCGCGGGCAACACGCCTGGCATCAATCTGA
TCAAGGAGGACATGCGTGTCAAGGTGCATATGGAGGGCAACGTGAACGGTCACGCCTTCGTGATCGAGGG
GGAGGGTAAGGGTAAGCCTTACGAAGGGACCCAGACCGCCAACCTCACCGTCAAGGAGGGCGCCCCTCTC
CCATTCTCGTACGATATCCTCACTACCGCGGTGCATTACGGGAACCGCGTGTTCACCAAGTACCCCGAGG
ATATCCCTGACTACTTCAAGCAGAGCTTCCCGGAGGGATACTCCTGGGAGCGGACGATGACCTTCGAAGA
CAAGGGTATCTGTACGATCCGCAGCGACATCTCGCTGGAAGGGGACTGTTTCTTCCAGAACGTCCGTTTC
AAGGGGACCAACTTTCCGCCGAACGGCCCGGTCATGCAGAAGAAGACCCTCAAGTGGGAGCCGAGCACGG
AGAAGCTGCACGTTCGGGACGGCCTCCTGGTCGGCAACATCAACATGGCGCTGCTGCTGGAAGGCGGCGG
CCACTACCTATGCGACTTCAAGACCACGTACAAAGCGAAGAAGGTCGTCCAGCTGCCCGACGCGCACTTC
GTGGACCACCGCATCGAAATCCTGGGGAACGATTCGGACTACAACAAGGTCAAGTTGTACGAGCACGCTG
TGGCACGCTATAGCCCGCTCCCGTCGCAGGTCTGGTTCGAAGGCGGCGGCGGGGAGAACCTGTATTTCCA
GGACTACAAGGACGACGACGACAAGTGATTTAAATAACCCCTTGGGGCCTCTAAACGGGTCTTGAGGGGT
TTTTTGTTAACTAGCGTACGATCGAATTCCTGCAGCTCACGGTAACTGATGCCGTATTTGCAGTACCAGC
GTACGGCCCACAGAATGATGTCACGCTGAAAATGCCGGCCTTTGAATGGGTTCATGTGCAGCTCCATCAG
CAAAAGGGGATGATAAGTTTATCACCACCGACTATTTGCAACAGTGCCGTTGATCGTGCTATGATCGACT
GATGTCATCAGCGGTGGAGTGCAATGTCGTGCAATACGAATGGCGAAAAGCCGAGCTCATCGGTCAGCTT
CTCAACCTTGGGGTTACCCCCGGCGGTGTGCTGCTGGTCCACAGCTCCTTCCGTAGCGTCCGGCCCCTCG
AAGATGGGCCACTTGGACTGATCGAGGCCCTGCGTGCTACGCTGGGTCCGGGAGGGACGCTCGTCATGCC
CTCGTGGTCAGGTCTGGACGACGAGCCGTTCGATCCTGCCACGTCGCCCGTTACACCGGACCTTGGAGTT
GTCTCTGACACATTCTGGCGCCTGCCAAATGTAAAGCGCAGCGCCCATCCATTTGCCTTTGCGGCAGCGG
GGCCACAGGCAGAGCAGATCATCTCTGATCCATTGCCCCTGCCACCTTACTCGCCTGCAAGCCCGGTCGC
CCGTGTCCATGAACTCGATGGGCAGGTACTTCTCCTCGGCGTGGGACACGATGCCAACACGACGCTGCAT
CTTGCCGAGTTGATGGCAAAGGTTCCCTATGGGGTGCCGAGACACTGCACCATTCTTCAGGATGGCAAGT
TGGTACGCGTCGATTATCTCGAGAATGACCACTGCTGTGAGCGCTTTGCCTTGGCGGACAGGTGGCTCAA
GGAGAAGAGCCTTCAGAAGGAAGGTCCAGTCGGTCATGCCTTTGCTCGGTTGATCCGCTCCCGCGACATT
GTGGCGACAGCCCTGGGTCAACTGGGCCGAGATCCGTTGATCTTCCTGCATCCGCCAGAGGCGGGATGCG
AAGAATGCGATGCCGCTCGCCAGTCGATTGGCTGAGCTCATGAGCGGAGAACGAGATGACGTTGGAGGGG
CAAGGTCGCGCTGATTGCTGGGGCAACACGGGGGATCCACTAGTTCCATGAGCGTCAGACCCCGTAGAAA
AGATCAAAGGATCTTCTTGAGATCCTTTTTTTCTGCGCGTAATCTGCTGCTTGCAAACAAAAAAACCACC
GCTACCAGCGGTGGTTTGTTTGCCGGATCAAGAGCTACCAACTCTTTTTCCGAAGGTAACTGGCTTCAGC
AGAGCGCAGATACCAAATACTGTCCTTCTAGTGTAGCCGTAGTTAGGCCACCACTTCAAGAACTCTGTAG
CACCGCCTACATACCTCGCTCTGCTAATCCTGTTACCAGTGGCTGCTGCCAGTGGCGATAAGTCGTGTCT
TACCGGGTTGGACTCAAGACGATAGTTACCGGATAAGGCGCAGCGGTCGGGCTGAACGGGGGGTTCGTGC
ACACAGCCCAGCTTGGAGCGAACGACCTACACCGAACTGAGATACCTACAGCGTGAGCTATGAGAAAGCG
CCACGCTTCCCGAGGGGAGAAAGGCGGACAGGTATCCGGTAAGCGGCAGGGTCGGAACAGGAGAGCGCAC
GAGGGAGCTTCCAGGGGGAAACGCCTGGTATCTTTATAGTCCTGTCGGGTTTCGCCACCTCTGACTTGAG
CGTCGATTTTTGTGATGCTCGTCAGGGGGGCGGAGCCTATGGAAAAACGCCAGCAACGCGGCCTTTTTAC
GGTTCCTGGCCTTTTGCTGGCCTTTTGCTCACATGTTCTTTCCTGCGTTATCCCCTGATTCTGTGGATAA
CCGTATTACCGCCTTTGAGTGAGCTGATACCGCTCGCCGCAGCCGAACGACCGAGCGCAACGCGTGCGGC
CGCGGTACCCGGGGATCCTCTAGAGTCGACCACCAAGGGCACCATCTCTGCTTGGGCCACCCCGTTGGCC
GCAGCCAGCTCGCTGAGAGCCGTGAACGACAGGGCGAACGCCAGCCCGCCGACGGCGAGGGTTCCGACCG
CTGCAACTCCCGGTGCAACCTTGTCCCGGTCTATTCTCTTCACTGCACCAGCTCCAATCTGGTGTGAATG
CCCCTCGTCTGTTCGCGCAGGCGGGGGGCTCTATTCGTTTGTCAGCATCGAAAGTAGCCAGATCAGGGAT
GCGTTGCAACCGCGTATGCCCAGGTCAGAAGAGTCGCACAAGAGTTGCAGACCCCTGGAAAGAAAAATGG
CCAGAGGGCGAAAACACCCTCTGACCAGCGGAGCGGGCGACGGGAATCGAACCCGCGTAGCTAGTTTGGA
AGAATGGGTGTCTGCCGACCACATATGGGCCGGTCAAGATAGGTTTTTACCCCCTCTCGGCTGCATCCTC
TAAGTGGAAAGAAATTGCAGGTCGTAGAAGCGCGTTGAAGCCTGAGAGTTGCACAGGAGTTGCAACCCGG
TAGCCTTGTTCACGACGAGAGGAGACCTAGTTGGCACGTCGCGGATGGGGATCGCTGAAGACTCAGCGCA
GCGGGAGGATCCAAGCCTCATACGTCAACCCGCAGGACGGTGTGAGGTACTACGCGCTGCAGACCTACGA
CAACAAGATGGACGCCGAAGCCTGGCTCGCGGGCGAGAAGCGGCTCATCGAGATGGAGACCTGGACCCCT
CCACAGGACCGGGCGAAGAAGGCAGCCGCCAGCGCCATCACGCTGGAGGAGTACACCCGGAAGTGGCTCG
TGGAGCGCGACCTCGCAGACGGCACCAGGGATCTGTACAGCGGGCACGCGGAGCGCCGCATCTACCCGGT
GCTAGGTGAAGTGGCGGTCACAGAGATGACGCCAGCTCTGGTGCGTGCGTGGTGGGCCGGGATGGGTAGG
AAGCACCCGACTGCCCGCCGGCATGCCTACAACGTCCTCCGGGCGGTGATGAACACAGCGGTCGAGGACA
AGCTGATCGCAGAGAACCCGTGCCGGATCGAGCAGAAGGCAGCCGATGAGCGCGACGTAGAGGCGCTGAC
GCCTGAGGAGCTGGACATCGTCGCCGCTGAGATCTTCGAGCACTACCGGATCGCGGCATACATCCTGGCG
TGGACGAGCCTCCGGTTCGGAGAGCTGATCGAGCTTCGCCGCAAGGACATCGTGGACGACGGCATGACGA
TGAAGCTCCGGGTGCGCCGTGGCGCTTCCCGCGTGGGGAACAAGATCGTCGTTGGCAACGCCAAGACCGT
CCGGTCGAAGCGTCCTGTGACGGTTCCGCCTCACGTCGCGGAGATGATCCGAGCGCACATGAAGGACCGT
ACGAAGATGAACAAGGGCCCCGAGGCATTCCTGGTGACCACGACGCAGGGCAACCGGCTGTCGAAGTCCG
CGTTCACCAAGTCGCTGAAGCGTGGCTACGCCAAGATCGGTCGGCCGGAACTCCGCATCCACGACCTCCG
CGCTGTCGGCGCTACGTTCGCCGCTCAGGCAGGTGCGACGACCAAGGAGCTGATGGCCCGTCTCGGTCAC
ACGACTCCTAGGATGGCGATGAAGTACCAGATGGCGTCTGAGGCCCGCGACGAGGCTATCGCTGAGGCGA
TGTCCAAGCTGGCCAAGACCTCCTGAAACGCAAAAAGCCCCCCTCCCAAGGACACTGAGTCCTAAAGAGG
GGGGTTTCTTGTCAGTACGCGAAGAACCACGCCTGGCCGCGAGCGCCAGCACCGCCGCTCTGTGCGGAGA
CCTGGGCACCAGCCCCGCCGCCGCCAGGAGCATTGCCGTTCCCGCCAGAAATCTAGACGGTGACCACAAC
GCGCCCGCTTTGATCGGGGACGTCGAAATATTGGATCGTCGGCACCGTCACGGCCGTGGGAGGCGGCACG
ATCCGCGACGTGATGATCGGCCGCATCCCCACGGTGCTGCGCAGTGAGCTCTACGCCATCCCGGCGTTGA
TCTGTGCGTTCGCACGCACAGGCCCGGTGTGAGAAGGGTCTCTGACGAGCGGGAGAACTCCCTATCAG
Features (pLannotate 1.2.2; 14 found; start..end, strand, type, name):
     15..32      +  promoter       tight TRE promoter (fragment): Tet-responsive promoter PTight, consisting of seven tet operator sequences followed by the minimal CMV promoter
     46..64      +  promoter       T7 promoter: promoter for bacteriophage T7 RNA polymerase
     92..724     +  CDS            grpE (fragment): GRPE_MYCTU - Experimental evidence at protein level: Swiss-Prot protein existence level 1. Participates actively in the response to hyperosmotic and heat shock by preventing the aggregation of stress-denatured proteins, in association with DnaK and GrpE. It is the nucleotide exchange factor for DnaK and may function as a thermosensor. Unfolded proteins bind initially to DnaJ; upon interaction with the DnaJ-bound protein, DnaK hydrolyzes its bound ATP, resulting in the formation of a stable complex. GrpE releases ADP from DnaK; ATP binding to DnaK triggers the release of the substrate protein,
    749..1435    +  CDS            Dendra2: Dendra2 is a photoconvertible green fluorescent protein published in 2006, derived from Dendronephthya sp.. It has high acid sensitivity.
   1475..1495    +  CDS            FLAG (fragment): FLAG® epitope tag, followed by an enterokinase cleavage site
   1504..1546    +  terminator     T7 terminator (fragment): transcription terminator for bacteriophage T7 RNA polymerase
   1752..2552    +  CDS            ApmR: aminoglycoside 3-N-acetyltransferase type IV ; aac(3)IV; confers resistance to apramycin (Paget and Davies, 1996)
   2619..2636    -  misc_feature   MCS (fragment): pBluescript multiple cloning site
   2677..3265    +  rep_origin     ori: high-copy-number ColE1/pMB1/pBR322/pUC origin of replication
   3433..3461    +  misc_feature   MCS (fragment): pUC18/19 multiple cloning site
   4021..5133    +  CDS            33: VINT_BPML5 - Also known as int. Protein inferred from homology: Swiss-Prot protein existence level 3. Integrase is necessary for integration of the phage into the host genome by site-specific recombination. From Mycobacterium phage L5 (Mycobacteriophage L5).
   5195..5299    -  CDS            32 (fragment): VG32_BPML5 - Protein predicted: Swiss-Prot protein existence level 4. From Mycobacterium phage L5 (Mycobacteriophage L5).
   5355..5459    +  CDS            Y4104_STRCO (fragment): Protein inferred from homology: Swiss-Prot protein existence level 3. From Streptomyces coelicolor (strain ATCC BAA-471 / A3(2) / M145).
   5517..8       +  promoter       tight TRE promoter (fragment) (across the origin): Tet-responsive promoter PTight, consisting of seven tet operator sequences followed by the minimal CMV promoter
