[The description below was written by a language model from this plasmid's Addgene catalogue record and pLannotate feature annotations shown in this document.]
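Description:
pMSR:MSMEG_0710:Dendra is a 5.5 kb shuttle construct built on the pMSR:Dendra backbone, part of a mycobacterial systems resource. It serves both as an E. coli expression plasmid and as an integrating mycobacterial expression vector. In E. coli it replicates from a high-copy ColE1/pUC-type origin and is selected with apramycin through the aac(3)IV acetyltransferase gene, a marker that also works in mycobacteria. It carries no mycobacterial replication origin. Instead it encodes the mycobacteriophage L5 integrase with adjacent L5 sequence, which directs site-specific, single-copy insertion at the chromosomal L5 attachment site.

The payload is the M. smegmatis open reading frame MSMEG_0710. The automated annotation matches it by homology to GrpE, the nucleotide exchange factor of the DnaK chaperone system. The gene was inserted by ligation-independent cloning and fused at its C terminus, through a Gly-Ala linker, to the green-to-red photoconvertible fluorescent protein Dendra2 and a single FLAG epitope. The record names the promoter as pmycTetO, a tet operator-containing mycobacterial promoter. The short "tight TRE" fragments flagged around the sequence origin most likely reflect these tetO sites rather than a mammalian Tet-responsive promoter. A T7 promoter lies just upstream of the coding region and a T7 terminator fragment follows the tag, so the same fusion can be expressed in E. coli strains that supply T7 RNA polymerase, which is the stated purpose.

The design supports protein localisation and photoconversion imaging of the fusion in mycobacteria. The FLAG tag allows detection or affinity capture.
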