Addgene plasmid #159020: pMSR:MSMEG_0710:Dendra
Purpose: T7 expression of C-term fluorescent fusion in E. coli
Depositing lab: Keith Derbyshire & Joseph Wade. Depositing organization: Wadsworth Center, New York State Department of Health. Publication: A Mycobacterial Systems Resource for the Research Community. Judd JA, Canestrari J, Clark R, Joseph A, Lapierre P, Lasek-Nesselquist E, Mir M, Palumbo M, Smith C, Stone M, Upadhyay A, Wirth SE, Dedrick RM, Meier CG, Russell DA, Dills A, Dove E, Kester J, Wolf ID, Zhu J, Rubin ER, Fortune S, Hatfull GF, Gray TA, Wade JT, Derbyshire KM. mBio. 2021 Mar 2;12(2). pii: mBio.02401-20. doi: 10.1128/mBio.02401-20. PubMed 33653882.
Backbone
  Vector backbone: pMSR:Dendra
  Vector type: Bacterial Expression ; Integrating Mycobacterial Expression Vector attL5
Growth in bacteria
  Bacterial resistance: Apramycin, 25 μg/mL
  Growth temperature: 37°C
  Growth strain: DH5alpha
  Copy number: High Copy
Gene/Insert
  Gene/Insert name: MSMEG_0710
  Species: M. smegmatis
  Promoter: pmycTetO
  Tag / fusion protein: Gly-Ala Linker/Dendra2/1x Flag Tag (C terminal on insert)
  Cloning method: Ligation Independent Cloning
  Sequencing primers: 5′ TGATAGAGTTTGTCCTCCCTATCAG; 3′ TCCATATGCACCTTGACACG
Terms and licenses: Academic/Nonprofit Terms; Industry Terms: Not Available to Industry
Depositor comments: NCBI reference sequence: CP000480.1. 5' cloning site: Ase1, destroyed during cloning. 3' cloning site: HindIII, not destroyed during cloning
How to cite: pMSR:MSMEG_0710:Dendra was a gift from Keith Derbyshire & Joseph Wade (Addgene plasmid # 159020 ; http://n2t.net/addgene:159020 ; RRID:Addgene_159020)
