>Addgene plasmid #159020 | pMSR:MSMEG_0710:Dendra | depositor partial sequence | sequence record 306962 | insert sequence
ATGACTCAGGACGATTCGCACGAGCCGGTGACCATCACCGACAAACGGCGCATCGATCCCGAGACCGGTG
AGGTTCGTGAGCCGGCGGCGACCCCGCAAGGGTCGGCGCCGGCCTCGGCCGCACCGGAAACGGGTGGCGA
CAGCGACGAGGTCACCGAACTGAAGGCCACGCTGCAGCGGGTCAAGGCCGAGTACGACAACTACCGCAAG
CGGGCGCTGCGCGATCAGCAGCTCATCGCCGAGCGGACGAAGGCCAACGTGGTCAGCGAGTTGTTGGGCG
TGCTCGACGACCTCGACCGTGCTCGCAGCCACGGCGACCTGGAATCCGGCCCACTCAAGGCGGTTGCCGA
CAAGCTCGTCAGCACCCTTGAGGGCCTGGGCCTTTCTGCGTTCGGCGAGGAGGGCGACGAGTTCGACCCG
CAGCTGCACGAGGCCGTGCAGCACGAGGGCGACGGTACGCACCCCGTGGTCGGAACTGTCATGCGTCGCG
GCTACCGGGTGGGCGAGCAGGTCATCCGGCACGCCATGGTCGGCGTCGTCGACACCGTTCCGGACAACGC
CTCCGAGGACGGATCCGGCGCCCAGCCGGAGGACGGCTCTGGGGATAAACCCGACGCCGCGGCAGAACAG
GCCGCAGAATCAGACAAT
